>Addgene plasmid #237380 | pTCB-pembroLC | addgene full sequence | sequence record 488045 | Addgene NGS Result
CTCGAGATGGGATGGTCATGTATCATCCTTTTTCTAGTAGCAACTGCAACCGGTGTACATTCCGAAATTG
TTCTCACTCAGTCTCCGGCAACGTTGTCACTCAGTCCTGGTGAGAGAGCTACGTTGTCCTGCCGGGCTAG
CAAGGGAGTTTCAACATCAGGATATTCCTACCTCCACTGGTACCAACAGAAACCGGGTCAGGCTCCGCGC
CTCCTCATTTACCTCGCATCCTACCTGGAATCTGGGGTGCCCGCGCGGTTTTCTGGGTCTGGCTCTGGGA
CTGATTTCACTCTCACTATTTCCTCATTGGAACCCGAGGATTTTGCGGTGTACTATTGCCAGCACTCACG
GGATCTGCCTCTTACTTTTGGAGGAGGTACTAAAGTGGAAATAAAACGCACCGTCGCCGCGCCCAGCGTG
TTCATCTTCCCGCCCAGCGACGAGCAGCTGAAGAGCGGCACGGCCAGCGTGGTCTGCCTGCTCAACAACT
TCTACCCCCGGGAGGCCAAGGTGCAGTGGAAGGTGGACAACGCCCTGCAGTCGGGGAACAGCCAGGAGAG
CGTCACCGAGCAGGACAGCAAGGACAGCACCTACAGCCTGTCGAGCACCCTCACGCTGAGCAAGGCCGAC
TACGAGAAGCACAAGGTGTACGCGTGCGAGGTGACCCACCAGGGCCTGAGCAGCCCCGTCACCAAGTCGT
TCAACCGCGGAGAATGCTGAGCTAGCTTGACTGACTGAGATACAGCGTACCTTCAGCTCACAGACATGAT
AAGATACATTGATGAGTTTGGACAAACCACAACTAGAATGCAGTGAAAAAAATGCTTTATTTGTGAAATT
TGTGATGCTATTGCTTTATTTGTAACCATTATAAGCTGCAATAAACAAGTTAACAACAACAATTGCATTC
ATTTTATGTTTCAGGTTCAGGGGGAGGTGTGGGAGGTTTTTTAAAGCAAGTAAAACCTCTACAAATGTGG
TATTGGCCCATCTCTATCGGTATCGTAGCATAACCCCTTGGGGCCTCTAAACGGGTCTTGAGGGGTTTTT
TGTGCCCCTCGGGCCGGATTGCTATCTACCGGCATTGGCGCAGAAAAAAATGCCTGATGCGACGCTGCGC
GTCTTATACTCCCACATATGCCAGATTCAGCAACGGATACGGCTTCCCCAACTTGCCCACTTCCATACGT
GTCCTCCTTACCAGAAATTTATCCTTAAGGTCGTCAGCTATCCTGCAGGCGATCTCTCGATTTCGATCAA
GACATTCCTTTAATGGTCTTTTCTGGACACCACTAGGGGTCAGAAGTAGTTCATCAAACTTTCTTCCCTC
CCTAATCTCATTGGTTACCTTGGGCTATCGAAACTTAATTAACCAGTCAAGTCAGCTACTTGGCGAGATC
GACTTGTCTGGGTTTCGACTACGCTCAGAATTGCGTCAGTCAAGTTCGATCTGGTCCTTGCTATTGCACC
CGTTCTCCGATTACGAGTTTCATTTAAATCATGTGAGCAAAAGGCCAGCAAAAGGCCAGGAACCGTAAAA
AGGCCGCGTTGCTGGCGTTTTTCCATAGGCTCCGCCCCCCTGACGAGCATCACAAAAATCGACGCTCAAG
TCAGAGGTGGCGAAACCCGACAGGACTATAAAGATACCAGGCGTTTCCCCCTGGAAGCTCCCTCGTGCGC
TCTCCTGTTCCGACCCTGCCGCTTACCGGATACCTGTCCGCCTTTCTCCCTTCGGGAAGCGTGGCGCTTT
CTCATAGCTCACGCTGTAGGTATCTCAGTTCGGTGTAGGTCGTTCGCTCCAAGCTGGGCTGTGTGCACGA
ACCCCCCGTTCAGCCCGACCGCTGCGCCTTATCCGGTAACTATCGTCTTGAGTCCAACCCGGTAAGACAC
GACTTATCGCCACTGGCAGCAGCCACTGGTAACAGGATTAGCAGAGCGAGGTATGTAGGCGGTGCTACAG
AGTTCTTGAAGTGGTGGCCTAACTACGGCTACACTAGAAGAACAGTATTTGGTATCTGCGCTCTGCTGAA
GCCAGTTACCTTCGGAAAAAGAGTTGGTAGCTCTTGATCCGGCAAACAAACCACCGCTGGTAGCGGTGGT
TTTTTTGTTTGCAAGCAGCAGATTACGCGCAGAAAAAAAGGATCTCAAGAAGATCCTTTGATCTTTTCTA
CGGGGTCTGACGCTCAGTGGAACGAAAACTCACGTTAAGGGATTTTGGTCATGAGATTATCAAAAAGGAT
CTTCACCTAGATCCTTTTAAATTAAAAATGAAGTTTTAAATCAATCTAAAGTATATATGAGTAAACTTGG
TCTGACAGTTACCAATGCTTAATCAGTGAGGCACCTATCTCAGCGATCTGTCTATTTCGTTCATCCATAG
TTGCATTTAAATTTCCGAACTCTCCAAGGCCCTCGTCGGAAAATCTTCAAACCTTTCGTCCGATCCATCT
TGCAGGCTACCTCTCGAACGAACTATCGCAAGTCTCTTGGCCGGCCTTGCGCCTTGGCTATTGCTTGGCA
GCGCCTATCGCCAGGTATTACTCCAATCCCGAATATCCGAGATCGGGATCACCCGAGAGAAGTTCAACCT
ACATCCTCAATCCCGATCTATCCGAGATCCGAGGAATATCGAAATCGGGGCGCGCCTGGTGTACCGAGAA
CGATCCTCTCAGTGCGAGTCTCGACGATCCATATCGTTGCTTGGCAGTCAGCCAGTCGGAATCCAGCTTG
GGACCCAGGAAGTCCAATCGTCAGATATTGTACTCAAGCCTGGTCACGGCAGCGTACCGATCTGTTTAAA
CCTAGATATTGATAGTCTGATCGGTCAACGTATAATCGAGTCCTAGCTTTTGCAAACATCTATCAAGAGA
CAGGATCAGCAGGAGGCTTTCGCATGAGTATTCAACATTTCCGTGTCGCCCTTATTCCCTTTTTTGCGGC
ATTTTGCCTTCCTGTTTTTGCTCACCCAGAAACGCTGGTGAAAGTAAAAGATGCTGAAGATCAGTTGGGT
GCGCGAGTGGGTTACATCGAACTGGATCTCAACAGCGGTAAGATCCTTGAGAGTTTTCGCCCCGAAGAAC
GCTTTCCAATGATGAGCACTTTTAAAGTTCTGCTATGTGGCGCGGTATTATCCCGTATTGACGCCGGGCA
AGAGCAACTCGGTCGCCGCATACACTATTCTCAGAATGACTTGGTTGAGTATTCACCAGTCACAGAAAAG
CATCTTACGGATGGCATGACAGTAAGAGAATTATGCAGTGCTGCCATAACCATGAGTGATAACACTGCGG
CCAACTTACTTCTGACAACGATTGGAGGACCGAAGGAGCTAACCGCTTTTTTGCACAACATGGGGGATCA
TGTAACTCGCCTTGATCGTTGGGAACCGGAGCTGAATGAAGCCATACCAAACGACGAGCGTGACACCACG
ATGCCTGTAGCAATGGCAACAACCTTGCGTAAACTATTAACTGGCGAACTACTTACTCTAGCTTCCCGGC
AACAGTTGATAGACTGGATGGAGGCGGATAAAGTTGCAGGACCACTTCTGCGCTCGGCCCTTCCGGCTGG
CTGGTTTATTGCTGATAAATCTGGAGCCGGTGAGCGTGGGTCTCGCGGTATCATTGCAGCACTGGGGCCA
GATGGTAAGCCCTCCCGTATCGTAGTTATCTACACGACGGGGAGTCAGGCAACTATGGATGAACGAAATA
GACAGATCGCTGAGATAGGTGCCTCACTGATTAAGCATTGGTAACCGATTCTAGGTGCATTGGCGCAGAA
AAAAATGCCTGATGCGACGCTGCGCGTCTTATACTCCCACATATGCCAGATTCAGCAACGGATACGGCTT
CCCCAACTTGCCCACTTCCATACGTGTCCTCCTTACCAGAAATTTATCCTTAAGATCCCGAATCGTTTAA
ACTCGACTCTGGCTCTATCGAATCTCCGTCGTTTCGAGCTTACGCGAACAGCCGTGGCGCTCATTTGCTC
GTCGGGCATCGAATCTCGTCAGCTATCGTCAGCTTACCTTTTTGGCAGCGATCGCGGCTCCCGACATCTT
GGACCATTAGCTCCACAGGTATCTTCTTCCCTCTAGTGGTCATAACAGCAGCTTCAGCTACCTCTCAATT
CAAAAAACCCCTCAAGACCCGTTTAGAGGCCCCAAGGGGTTATGCTATCAATCGTTGCGTTACACACACA
AAAAACCAACACACATCCATCTTCGATGGATAGCGATTTTATTATCTAACTGCTGATCGAGTGTAGCCAG
ATCTAGTAATCAATTACGGGGTCATTAGTTCATAGCCCATATATGGAGTTCCGCGTTACATAACTTACGG
TAAATGGCCCGCCTGGCTGACCGCCCAACGACCCCCGCCCATTGACGTCAATAATGACGTATGTTCCCAT
AGTAACGCCAATAGGGACTTTCCATTGACGTCAATGGGTGGAGTATTTACGGTAAACTGCCCACTTGGCA
GTACATCAAGTGTATCATATGCCAAGTACGCCCCCTATTGACGTCAATGACGGTAAATGGCCCGCCTGGC
ATTATGCCCAGTACATGACCTTATGGGACTTTCCTACTTGGCAGTACATCTACGTATTAGTCATCGCTAT
TACCATGCTGATGCGGTTTTGGCAGTACATCAATGGGCGTGGATAGCGGTTTGACTCACGGGGATTTCCA
AGTCTCCACCCCATTGACGTCAATGGGAGTTTGTTTTGGCACCAAAATCAACGGGACTTTCCAAAATGTC
GTAACAACTCCGCCCCATTGACGCAAATGGGCGGTAGGCGTGTACGGTGGGAGGTCTATATAAGCAGAGC
TGGTTTAGTGAACCGTCAGATCGCCTGGAGACGCCATCCACGCTGTTTTGACCTCCATAGAAGACACCGG
GACCGATCCAGCCTCCCCTCGAAGCTTACATGTGGTACCGAGCTCGGATCCTGAGAACTTCAGGGTGAGT
CTATGGGACCCTTGATGTTTTCTTTCCCCTTCTTTTCTATGGTTAAGTTCATGTCATAGGAAGGGGAGAA
GTAACAGGGTACACATATTGACCAAATCAGGGTAATTTTGCATTTGTAATTTTAAAAAATGCTTTCTTCT
TTTAATATACTTTTTTGTTTATCTTATTTCTAATACTTTCCCTAATCTCTTTCTTTCAGGGCAATAATGA
TACAATGTATCATGCCTCTTTGCACCATTCTAAAGAATAACAGTGATAATTTCTGGGTTAAGGCAATAGC
AATATTTCTGCATATAAATATTTCTGCATATAAATTGTAACTGATGTAAGAGGTTTCATATTGCTAATAG
CAGCTACAATCCAGCTACCATTCTGCTTTTATTTTATGGTTGGGATAAGGCTGGATTATTCTGAGTCCAA
GCTAGGCCCTTTTGCTAATCATGTTCATACCTCTTATCTTCCTCCCACAGCTCCTGGGCAACGTGCTGGT
CTGTGTGCTGGCCCATCACTTTGGCAAAGGCGGCCGCTGCCAAGCTTCCGAGCTCTCGAATTCAAAGGAG
GTACCGCGATATCTAC
Features (pLannotate 1.2.2; 18 found; start..end, strand, type, name):
     64..396     +  CDS            KV3AI_MOUSE: Experimental evidence at protein level: Swiss-Prot protein existence level 1. From Mus musculus (Mouse).
    397..717     +  CDS            IGKC: IGKC_HUMAN - Experimental evidence at protein level: Swiss-Prot protein existence level 1. Constant region of immunoglobulin light chains. Immunoglobulins, also known as antibodies, are membrane-bound or secreted glycoproteins produced by B lymphocytes. In the recognition phase of humoral immunity, the membrane-bound immunoglobulins serve as receptors which, upon binding of a specific antigen, trigger the clonal expansion and differentiation of B lymphocytes into immunoglobulins- secreting plasma cells. Secreted immunoglobulins mediate the effector phase of humoral immunity, which results in t
    770..891     -  polyA_signal   SV40 poly(A) signal: SV40 polyadenylation signal
    914..983     -  CDS            large T antigen (fragment): large T antigen from SV40 (simian virus 40)
   1006..1052    +  terminator     T7 terminator: transcription terminator for bacteriophage T7 RNA polymerase
   1082..1218    +  terminator     rrnG terminator: transcription terminator from the E. coli ribosomal RNA rrnG operon (Albrechtsen et al., 1991)
   1263..1334    +  misc_feature   3' β-globin insulator: insulator downstream of the human β-globin locus (Farrell et al., 2002)
   1560..2148    -  rep_origin     ori: high-copy-number ColE1/pMB1/pBR322/pUC origin of replication
   2320..2384    -  CDS            bla(M) (fragment): β-lactamase lacking the signal sequence; bla(M); allows cytosolic expression of β-lactamase
   2894..3754    +  CDS            AmpR: β-lactamase; bla; confers resistance to ampicillin, carbenicillin, and related antibiotics
   3767..3903    +  terminator     rrnG terminator: transcription terminator from the E. coli ribosomal RNA rrnG operon (Albrechtsen et al., 1991)
   4055..4126    +  misc_feature   5' β-globin insulator: insulator upstream of the human β-globin locus (Farrell et al., 2002)
   4131..4177    -  terminator     T7 terminator: transcription terminator for bacteriophage T7 RNA polymerase
   4195..4243    -  polyA_signal   poly(A) signal: synthetic polyadenylation signal
   4324..4627    +  enhancer       CMV enhancer: human cytomegalovirus immediate early enhancer
   4700..4717    -  promoter       CMV promoter (fragment): human cytomegalovirus (CMV) immediate early promoter
   4780..4831    +  promoter       CMVd2 promoter: truncated human cytomegalovirus (CMV) immediate early promoter that yields moderately reduced expression relative to the full-length promoter
   4965..5440    +  intron         β-globin intron: internally truncated intron from human β-globin
