[The description below was written by a language model from this plasmid's Addgene catalogue record and pLannotate feature annotations shown in this document.]
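Description:
pTCB-pembroLC is a mammalian expression plasmid built on the commercial pTwist CMV BetaGlobin backbone and encoding the light chain of pembrolizumab, a humanized anti-PD-1 therapeutic antibody. The plasmid totals 5,546 bp, of which 714 bp is the insert, placed between XhoI and NheI sites that both remain intact. It is maintained in E. coli through a high-copy ColE1/pUC-type origin and selected with ampicillin via the β-lactamase (AmpR) gene. A short additional bla fragment is also annotated near the origin.

Because the sequence is circular, the expression cassette spans the numbering origin. The CMV immediate-early enhancer and promoter elements are followed by a truncated human β-globin intron, a common way of improving mRNA processing and expression. Next comes the light-chain coding sequence, annotated as a kappa variable domain followed directly by the human kappa constant region (IGKC). The variable region's best match is a mouse kappa V segment, which fits the murine ancestry of a humanized antibody. About 60 nt upstream of the variable domain are unannotated and may encode a secretion signal, though the record does not say so. An SV40 polyadenylation signal is annotated downstream of the coding sequence, on the reverse strand. The cassette is bracketed by 5′ and 3′ β-globin insulator elements, and T7 and rrnG terminators plus a synthetic poly(A) signal are positioned to limit read-through between the cassette and the bacterial backbone.

The plasmid encodes only the light chain, so producing assembled antibody would require co-expression of a matching heavy-chain construct in mammalian cells. It was deposited in connection with work on antibody-lectin chimeras for glyco-immune checkpoint blockade.
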