Addgene plasmid #237380: pTCB-pembroLC
Purpose: pTwist CMV BetaGlobin encoding pembrolizumab light chain
Depositing lab: Carolyn Bertozzi & Jessica Stark. Depositing organization: Stanford University. Publication: Antibody-lectin chimeras for glyco-immune checkpoint blockade. Stark JC, Gray MA, Ibarlucea-Benitez I, Lustig M, Bond A, Cho B, Govil I, Luu T, Priestley MJ, Veth TS, Errington WJ, Bruncsics B, Ribi MK, Williams LA, Sarkar CA, Wisnovsky S, Riley NM, Morrissey MA, Valerius T, Ravetch JV, Bertozzi CR. Nat Biotechnol. 2025 Dec 16. doi: 10.1038/s41587-025-02884-6. PubMed 41402487.
Backbone
  Vector backbone: pTwist CMV BetaGlobin
  Backbone manufacturer: Twist Bioscience
  Backbone size w/o insert (bp): 4832
  Total vector size (bp): 5546
  Vector type: Mammalian Expression
Growth in bacteria
  Bacterial resistance: Ampicillin, 100 μg/mL
  Growth temperature: 37°C
  Growth strain: DH5alpha
  Copy number: High Copy
Gene/Insert
  Gene/Insert name: pembrolizumab light chain
  Species: H. sapiens (human)
  Insert size (bp): 714
  Promoter: CMV
  Cloning method: Restriction Enzyme; 5′ cloning site XhoI (not destroyed); 3′ cloning site NheI (not destroyed)
  Sequencing primers: 5′ N/A
Terms and licenses: Academic/Nonprofit Terms; Industry Terms: Not Available to Industry
Depositor comments: Please visit https://doi.org/10.1101/2022.10.26.513931 for bioRxiv preprint.
How to cite: pTCB-pembroLC was a gift from Carolyn Bertozzi & Jessica Stark (Addgene plasmid # 237380 ; http://n2t.net/addgene:237380 ; RRID:Addgene_237380)
